>Addgene plasmid #10709 | 1319 pcDNA3 flag FKHRL1 AAA | addgene full sequence | sequence record 222771 | Addgene NGS Result
TCGACGGATCGGGAGATCTCCCGATCCCCTATGGTGCACTCTCAGTACAATCTGCTCTGATGCCGCATAG
TTAAGCCAGTATCTGCTCCCTGCTTGTGTGTTGGAGGTCGCTGAGTAGTGCGCGAGCAAAATTTAAGCTA
CAACAAGGCAAGGCTTGACCGACAATTGCATGAAGAATCTGCTTAGGGTTAGGCGTTTTGCGCTGCTTCG
CGATGTACGGGCCAGATATACGCGTTGACATTGATTATTGACTAGTTATTAATAGTAATCAATTACGGGG
TCATTAGTTCATAGCCCATATATGGAGTTCCGCGTTACATAACTTACGGTAAATGGCCCGCCTGGCTGAC
CGCCCAACGACCCCCGCCCATTGACGTCAATAATGACGTATGTTCCCATAGTAACGCCAATAGGGACTTT
CCATTGACGTCAATGGGTGGAGTATTTACGGTAAACTGCCCACTTGGCAGTACATCAAGTGTATCATATG
CCAAGTACGCCCCCTATTGACGTCAATGACGGTAAATGGCCCGCCTGGCATTATGCCCAGTACATGACCT
TATGGGACTTTCCTACTTGGCAGTACATCTACGTATTAGTCATCGCTATTACCATGGTGATGCGGTTTTG
GCAGTACATCAATGGGCGTGGATAGCGGTTTGACTCACGGGGATTTCCAAGTCTCCACCCCATTGACGTC
AATGGGAGTTTGTTTTGGCACCAAAATCAACGGGACTTTCCAAAATGTCGTAACAACTCCGCCCCATTGA
CGCAAATGGGCGGTAGGCGTGTACGGTGGGAGGTCTATATAAGCAGAGCTCTCTGGCTAACTAGAGAACC
CACTGCTTACTGGCTTATCGAAATTAATACGACTCACTATAGGGAGACCCAAGCTTACCATGGACTACAA
GGACGACGATGACAAGGGATCCATGGCAGAGGCACCGGCTTCCCCGGCCCCGCTCTCTCCGCTCGAAGTG
GAGCTGGACCCGGAGTTCGAGCCCCAGAGCCGTCCGCGATCCTGTGCGTGGCCCCTGCAAAGGCCGGAGC
TCCAAGCGAGCCCTGCCAAGCCCTCGGGGGAGACGGCCGCTGACTCCATGATCCCCGAGGAGGAGGACGA
TGAAGACGACGAGGACGGCGGGGGACGGGCCGGCTCGGCCATGGCGATCGGCGGCGGCGGCGGGAGCGGC
ACGCTGGGCTCCGGGCTGCTCCTTGAGGACTCGGCCCGGGTGCTGGCACCCGGAGGGCAAGACCCCGGGT
CTGGGCCAGCCACCGCGGCGGGCGGGCTGAGCGGGGGTACACAGGCGCTGCTGCAGCCTCAGCAACCGCT
GCCACCGCCGCAGCCGGGGGCGGCTGGGGGCTCCGGGCAGCCGAGGAAATGTTCGTCGCGGCGGAACGCC
TGGGGAAACCTGTCCTACGCGGACCTGATCACCCGCGCCATCGAGAGCTCCCCGGACAAACGGCTCACTC
TGTCCCAGATCTACGAGTGGATGGTGCGTTGCGTGCCCTACTTCAAGGATAAGGGCGACAGCAACAGCTC
TGCCGGCTGGAAGAACTCCATCCGGCACAACCTGTCACTGCATAGTCGATTCATGCGGGTCCAGAATGAG
GGAACTGGCAAGAGCTCTTGGTGGATCATCAACCCTGATGGGGGGAAGAGCGGAAAAGCCCCCCGGCGGC
GGGCTGTCGCAATGGACAATAGCAACAAGTATACCAAGAGCCGTGGCCGCGCAGCCAAGAAGAAGGCAGC
CCTGCAGACAGCCCCCGAATCAGCTGACGACAGTCCCTCCCAGCTCTCCAAGTGGCCTGGCAGCCCCACG
TCACGCAGCAGTGATGAGCTGGATGCGTGGACGGACTTCCGTTCACGCACCAATGCTAACGCCAGCACAG
TCAGTGGCCGCCTGTCGCCCATCATGGCAAGCACAGAGTTGGATGAAGTCCAGGACGATGATGCGCCTCT
CTCGCCCATGCTCTACAGCAGCTCAGCCAGCCTGTCACCTTCAGTAAGCAAGCCGTGCACGGTGGAACTG
CCACGGCTGACTGATATGGCAGGCACCATGAATCTGAATGATGGGCTGACTGAAAACCTCATGGACGACC
TGCTGGATAACATCACGCTCCCGCCATCCCAGCCATCGCCCACTGGGGGACTCATGCAGCGGAGCTCTAG
CTTCCCGTATACCACCAAGGGCTCGGGCCTGGGCTCCCCAACCAGCTCCTTTAACAGCACGGTGTTCGGA
CCTTCATCTCTGAACTCCCTACGCCAGTCTCCCATGCAGACCATCCAAGAGAACAAGCCAGCTACCTTCT
CTTCCATGTCACACTATGGTAACCAGACACTCCAGGACCTGCTCACTTCGGACTCACTTAGCCACAGCGA
TGTCATGATGACACAGTCGGACCCCTTGATGTCTCAGGCCAGCACCGCTGTGTCTGCCCAGAATTCCCGC
CGGAACGTGATGCTTCGCAATGATCCGATGATGTCCTTTGCTGCCCAGCCTAACCAGGGAAGTTTGGTCA
ATCAGAACTTGCTCCACCACCAGCACCAAACCCAGGGCGCTCTTGGTGGCAGCCGTGCCTTGTCGAATTC
TGTCAGCAACATGGGCTTGAGTGAGTCCAGCAGCCTTGGGTCAGCCAAACACCAGCAGCAGTCTCCTGTC
AGCCAGTCTATGCAAACCCTCTCGGACTCTCTCTCAGGCTCCTCCTTGTACTCAACTAGTGCAAACCTGC
CCGTCATGGGCCATGAGAAGTTCCCCAGCGACTTGGACCTGGACATGTTCAATGGGAGCTTGGAATGTGA
CATGGAGTCCATTATCCGTAGTGAACTCATGGATGCTGATGGGTTGGATTTTAACTTTGATTCCCTCATC
TCCACACAGAATGTTGTTGGTTTGAACGTGGGGAACTTCACTGGTGCTAAGCAGGCCTCATCTCAGAGCT
GGGTGCCAGGCTGACTCGAGTCTAGAGGGCCCTATTCTATAGTGTCACCTAAATGCTAGAGCTCGCTGAT
CAGCCTCGACTGTGCCTTCTAGTTGCCAGCCATCTGTTGTTTGCCCCTCCCCCGTGCCTTCCTTGACCCT
GGAAGGTGCCACTCCCACTGTCCTTTCCTAATAAAATGAGGAAATTGCATCGCATTGTCTGAGTAGGTGT
CATTCTATTCTGGGGGGTGGGGTGGGGCAGGACAGCAAGGGGGAGGATTGGGAAGACAATAGCAGGCATG
CTGGGGATGCGGTGGGCTCTATGGCTTCTGAGGCGGAAAGAACCAGCTGGGGCTCTAGGGGGTATCCCC
[124 nt withheld, positions 3290-3413]
C
[91 nt withheld, positions 3415-3505]
A
[49 nt withheld, positions 3507-3555]
CCTTTGACGTTGGAGTCCACGTTCTTT
[37 nt withheld, positions 3583-3619]
ACCCTATCTCGGTCTATTCTTTTGATTTATAAGGGATTTTGCCGATTTCGGCCTATTGGTTAAAAAATGA
GCTGATTTAACAAAAATTTAACGCGAATTAATTCTGTGGAATGTGTGTCAGTTAGGGTGTGGAAAGTCCC
CAGGCTCCCCAGCAGGCAGAAGTATGCAAAGCATGCATCTCAATTAGTCAGCAACCAGGTGTGGAAAGTC
CCCAGGCTCCCCAGCAGGCAGAAGTATGCAAAGCATGCATCTCAATTAGTCAGCAACCATAGTCCCGCCC
CTAACTCCGCCCATCCCGCCCCTAACTCCGCCCAGTTCCGCCCATTCTCCGCCCCATGGCTGACTAATTT
TTTTTATTTATGCAGAGGCCGAGGCCGCCTCTGCCTCTGAGCTATTCCAGAAGTAGTGAGGAGGCTTTTT
TGGAGGCCTAGGCTTTTGCAAAAAGCTCCCGGGAGCTTGTATATCCATTTTCGGATCTGATCAAGAGACA
GGATGAGGATCGTTTCGCATGATTGAACAAGATGGATTGCACGCAGGTTCTCCGGCCGCTTGGGTGGAGA
GGCTATTCGGCTATGACTGGGCACAACAGACAATCGGCTGCTCTGATGCCGCCGTGTTCCGGCTGTCAGC
GCAGGGGCGCCCGGTTCTTTTTGTCAAGACCGACCTGTCCGGTGCCCTGAATGAACTGCAGGACGAGGCA
GCGCGGCTATCGTGGCTGGCCACGACGGGCGTTCCTTGCGCAGCTGTGCTCGACGTTGTCACTGAAGCGG
GAAGGGACTGGCTGCTATTGGGCGAAGTGCCGGGGCAGGATCTCCTGTCATCTCACCTTGCTCCTGCCGA
GAAAGTATCCATCATGGCTGATGCAATGCGGCGGCTGCATACGCTTGATCCGGCTACCTGCCCATTCGAC
CACCAAGCGAAACATCGCATCGAGCGAGCACGTACTCGGATGGAAGCCGGTCTTGTCGATCAGGATGATC
TGGACGAAGAGCATCAGGGGCTCGCGCCAGCCGAACTGTTCGCCAGGCTCAAGGCGCGCATGCCCGACGG
CGAGGATCTCGTCGTGACCCATGGCGATGCCTGCTTGCCGAATATCATGGTGGAAAATGGCCGCTTTTCT
GGATTCATCGACTGTGGCCGGCTGGGTGTGGCGGACCGCTATCAGGACATAGCGTTGGCTACCCGTGATA
TTGCTGAAGAGCTTGGCGGCGAATGGGCTGACCGCTTCCTCGTGCTTTACGGTATCGCCGCTCCCGATTC
GCAGCGCATCGCCTTCTATCGCCTTCTTGACGAGTTCTTCTGAGCGGGACTCTGGGGTTCGAAATGACCG
ACCAAGCGACGCCCAACCTGCCATCACGAGATTTCGATTCCACCGCCGCCTTCTATGAAAGGTTGGGCTT
CGGAATCGTTTTCCGGGACGCCGGCTGGATGATCCTCCAGCGCGGGGATCTCATGCTGGAGTTCTTCGCC
CACCCCAACTTGTTTATTGCAGCTTATAATGGTTACAAATAAAGCAATAGCATCACAAATTTCACAAATA
AAGCATTTTTTTCACTGCATTCTAGTTGTGGTTTGTCCAAACTCATCAATGTATCTTATCATGTCTGTAT
ACCGTCGACCTCTAGCTAGAGCTTGGCGTAATCATGGTCATAGCTGTTTCCTGTGTGAAATTGTTATCCG
CTCACAATTCCACACAACATACGAGCCGGAAGCATAAAGTGTAAAGCCTGGGGTGCCTAATGAGTGAGCT
AACTCACATTAATTGCGTTGCGCTCACTGCCCGCTTTCCAGTCGGGAAACCTGTCGTGCCAGCTGCATTA
ATGAATCGGCCAACGCGCGGGGAGAGGCGGTTTGCGTATTGGGCGCTCTTCCGCTTCCTCGCTCACTGAC
TCGCTGCGCTCGGTCGTTCGGCTGCGGCGAGCGGTATCAGCTCACTCAAAGGCGGTAATACGGTTATCCA
CAGAATCAGGGGATAACGCAGGAAAGAACATGTGAGCAAAAGGCCAGCAAAAGGCCAGGAACCGTAAAAA
GGCCGCGTTGCTGGCGTTTTTCCATAGGCTCCGCCCCCCTGACGAGCATCACAAAAATCGACGCTCAAGT
CAGAGGTGGCGAAACCCGACAGGACTATAAAGATACCAGGCGTTTCCCCCTGGAAGCTCCCTCGTGCGCT
CTCCTGTTCCGACCCTGCCGCTTACCGGATACCTGTCCGCCTTTCTCCCTTCGGGAAGCGTGGCGCTTTC
TCATAGCTCACGCTGTAGGTATCTCAGTTCGGTGTAGGTCGTTCGCTCCAAGCTGGGCTGTGTGCACGAA
CCCCCCGTTCAGCCCGACCGCTGCGCCTTATCCGGTAACTATCGTCTTGAGTCCAACCCGGTAAGACACG
ACTTATCGCCACTGGCAGCAGCCACTGGTAACAGGATTAGCAGAGCGAGGTATGTAGGCGGTGCTACAGA
GTTCTTGAAGTGGTGGCCTAACTACGGCTACACTAGAAGAACAGTATTTGGTATCTGCGCTCTGCTGAAG
CCAGTTACCTTCGGAAAAAGAGTTGGTAGCTCTTGATCCGGCAAACAAACCACCGCTGGTAGCGGTGGTT
TTTTTGTTTGCAAGCAGCAGATTACGCGCAGAAAAAAAGGATCTCAAGAAGATCCTTTGATCTTTTCTAC
GGGGTCTGACGCTCAGTGGAACGAAAACTCACGTTAAGGGATTTTGGTCATGAGATTATCAAAAAGGATC
TTCACCTAGATCCTTTTAAATTAAAAATGAAGTTTTAAATCAATCTAAAGTATATATGAGTAAACTTGGT
CTGACAGTTACCAATGCTTAATCAGTGAGGCACCTATCTCAGCGATCTGTCTATTTCGTTCATCCATAGT
TGCCTGACTCCCCGTCGTGTAGATAACTACGATACGGGAGGGCTTACCATCTGGCCCCAGTGCTGCAATG
ATACCGCGAGACCCACGCTCACCGGCTCCAGATTTATCAGCAATAAACCAGCCAGCCGGAAGGGCCGAGC
GCAGAAGTGGTCCTGCAACTTTATCCGCCTCCATCCAGTCTATTAATTGTTGCCGGGAAGCTAGAGTAAG
TAGTTCGCCAGTTAATAGTTTGCGCAACGTTGTTGCCATTGCTACAGGCATCGTGGTGTCACGCTCGTCG
TTTGGTATGGCTTCATTCAGCTCCGGTTCCCAACGATCAAGGCGAGTTACATGATCCCCCATGTTGTGCA
AAAAAGCGGTTAGCTCCTTCGGTCCTCCGATCGTTGTCAGAAGTAAGTTGGCCGCAGTGTTATCACTCAT
GGTTATGGCAGCACTGCATAATTCTCTTACTGTCATGCCATCCGTAAGATGCTTTTCTGTGACTGGTGAG
TACTCAACCAAGTCATTCTGAGAATAGTGTATGCGGCGACCGAGTTGCTCTTGCCCGGCGTCAATACGGG
ATAATACCGCGCCACATAGCAGAACTTTAAAAGTGCTCATCATTGGAAAACGTTCTTCGGGGCGAAAACT
CTCAAGGATCTTACCGCTGTTGAGATCCAGTTCGATGTAACCCACTCGTGCACCCAACTGATCTTCAGCA
TCTTTTACTTTCACCAGCGTTTCTGGGTGAGCAAAAACAGGAAGGCAAAATGCCGCAAAAAAGGGAATAA
GGGCGACACGGAAATGTTGAATACTCATACTCTTCCTTTTTCAATATTATTGAAGCATTTATCAGGGTTA
TTGTCTCATGAGCGGATACATATTTGAATGTATTTAGAAAAATAAACAAATAGGGGTTCCGCGCACATTT
CCCCGAAAAGTGCCACCTGACG
Features (pLannotate 1.2.2; 22 found; start..end, strand, type, name):
     30..82      -  misc_feature   bom (fragment): basis of mobility region from pBR322
    237..616     +  enhancer       CMV enhancer: human cytomegalovirus immediate early enhancer
    617..820     +  promoter       CMV promoter: human cytomegalovirus (CMV) immediate early promoter
    816..849     +  LTR            5' LTR (truncated) (fragment): truncated 5' long terminal repeat (LTR) from HIV-1
    865..883     +  promoter       T7 promoter: promoter for bacteriophage T7 RNA polymerase
    906..926     +  CDS            FLAG (fragment): FLAG® epitope tag, followed by an enterokinase cleavage site
    933..2951    +  CDS            FOXO3: FOXO3_HUMAN - Also known as FKHRL1 From Homo sapiens (Human).
   2976..2994    -  promoter       SP6 promoter: promoter for bacteriophage SP6 RNA polymerase
   3020..3244    +  polyA_signal   bGH poly(A) signal: bovine growth hormone polyadenylation signal
   3248..3269    +  promoter       SV40 promoter (fragment): SV40 enhancer and early promoter
   3290..3718    +  rep_origin     f1 ori (sequence partly withheld): f1 bacteriophage origin of replication; arrow indicates direction of (+) strand synthesis
   3732..4061    +  promoter       SV40 promoter: SV40 enhancer and early promoter
   4128..4919    +  CDS            neo: KKA2_KLEPN - Also known as kan, nptII. Experimental evidence at protein level: Swiss-Prot protein existence level 1. Resistance to kanamycin, neomycin, paromomycin, ribostamycin, butirosin and gentamicin B. From Klebsiella pneumoniae.
   4943..5101    +  CDS            ble (fragment): BLE_KLEPN - Experimental evidence at protein level: Swiss-Prot protein existence level 1. Binding protein with a strong affinity to the bleomycin family of antibiotics. Binds to CL990; an antimitotic-antibiotic compound. From Klebsiella pneumoniae.
   5096..5217    +  polyA_signal   SV40 poly(A) signal: SV40 polyadenylation signal
   5290..5306    -  protein_bind   lac operator: The lac repressor binds to the lac operator to inhibit transcription in E. coli. This inhibition can be relieved by adding lactose or isopropyl-β-D-thiogalactopyranoside (IPTG). lac repressor encoded by lacI
   5314..5344    -  promoter       lac promoter: promoter for the E. coli lac operon
   5359..5380    -  protein_bind   CAP binding site: CAP binding activates transcription in the presence of cAMP. E. coli catabolite activator protein
   5393..5485    -  CDS            lacI (fragment): lac repressor; lacI; The lac repressor binds to the lac operator to inhibit transcription in E. coli. This inhibition can be relieved by adding lactose or isopropyl-β-D-thiogalactopyranoside (IPTG).
   5668..6256    -  rep_origin     ori: high-copy-number ColE1/pMB1/pBR322/pUC origin of replication
   6427..7287    -  CDS            AmpR: β-lactamase; bla; confers resistance to ampicillin, carbenicillin, and related antibiotics
   7288..7392    -  promoter       AmpR promoter: bla
