[The description below was written by a language model from this plasmid's Addgene catalogue record and pLannotate feature annotations shown in this document.]
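Description:
1319 pcDNA3 flag FKHRL1 AAA is a mammalian expression plasmid built on the pcDNA3 backbone, about 7.4 kb in its sequenced form. It is maintained in E. coli as a high-copy plasmid through a ColE1/pUC-type origin and selected with ampicillin via the β-lactamase gene. An f1 origin is also present, allowing single-stranded DNA production. For mammalian cells, a neomycin phosphotransferase gene driven by the SV40 enhancer/early promoter and terminated by the SV40 poly(A) signal permits G418 selection of stable transfectants. The short annotated matches to ble, lacI, the lac promoter/operator, bom and an HIV-1 LTR are backbone remnants or chance partial hits rather than functional parts of the design.

The payload is human FOXO3 (also called FKHRL1 or FOXO3A), roughly 2 kb, cloned between BamHI and XbaI sites that remain intact. It is fused at its N terminus to a FLAG epitope supplied by the backbone, which allows detection or immunoprecipitation of the protein. Expression is driven by the CMV immediate-early enhancer and promoter and terminated by the bovine growth hormone poly(A) signal. Flanking T7 and SP6 promoters allow in vitro transcription and serve as sequencing primer sites. The "AAA" designation refers to three alanine substitutions, T32A, S253A and S315A. In general these residues are known as the Akt/PKB phosphorylation sites of FOXO3, and losing them is expected to block phosphorylation-dependent nuclear exclusion, giving a constitutively active forkhead factor. The record itself lists only the mutations. The associated publication concerns gene regulation and tumor suppression by forkhead transcription factors, which fits use of this plasmid for transient or stable expression of an Akt-insensitive FOXO3 in cultured mammalian cells.
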