Addgene plasmid #10709: 1319 pcDNA3 flag FKHRL1 AAA
Depositing lab: William Sellers. Publication: A novel mechanism of gene regulation and tumor suppression by the transcription factor FKHR. Ramaswamy S, Nakamura N, Sansal I, Bergeron L, Sellers WR. Cancer Cell. 2002 Jul . 2(1):81-91. 10.1016/S1535-6108(02)00086-7 PubMed 12150827.
Backbone
  Vector backbone: pcDNA3
  Backbone manufacturer: Invitrogen
  Backbone size w/o insert (bp): 5446
  Vector type: Mammalian Expression
  Selectable markers: Neomycin (select with G418)
Growth in bacteria
  Bacterial resistance: Ampicillin, 100 μg/mL
  Growth temperature: 37°C
  Growth strain: DH5alpha
  Copy number: High Copy
Gene/Insert
  Gene/Insert name: FKHRL1 AAA (alt names: FOXO3A; FKHRL1)
  Species: H. sapiens (human)
  Insert size (bp): 2000
  Mutation: AAA mutant (see map) - T32A, S253A, S315A
  Entrez Gene: FOXO3 (a.k.a. AF6q21, FKHRL1, FKHRL1P2, FOXO2, FOXO3A)
  Tag / fusion protein: flag (N terminal on backbone)
  Cloning method: Restriction Enzyme; 5′ cloning site BamHI (not destroyed); 3′ cloning site XbaI (not destroyed)
  Sequencing primers: 5′ T7
Terms and licenses: Academic/Nonprofit Terms; Industry Terms: Not Available to Industry
How to cite: 1319 pcDNA3 flag FKHRL1 AAA was a gift from William Sellers (Addgene plasmid # 10709 ; http://n2t.net/addgene:10709 ; RRID:Addgene_10709)
