>Addgene plasmid #10709 | 1319 pcDNA3 flag FKHRL1 AAA | addgene partial sequence | sequence record 17649 | 10709 with BGH-rev
CTATAGAATAGGGCCCTCTAGACTCGAGTCAGCCTGGCACCCAGCTCTGAGATGAGGCCTGCTTAGCACC
AGTGAAGTTCCCCACGTTCAAACCAACAACATTCTGTGTGGAGATGAGGGAATCAAAGTTAAAATCCAAC
CCATCAGCATCCATGAGTTCACTACGGATAATGGACTCCATGTCACATTCCAAGCTCCCATTGAACATGT
CCAGGTCCAAGTCGCTGGGGAACTTCTCATGGCCCATGACGGGCAGGTTTGCACTAGTTGAGTACAAGGA
GGAGCCTGAGAGAGAGTCCGAGAGGGTTTGCATAGACTGGCTGACAGGAGACTGCTGCTGGTGTTTGGCT
GACCCAAGGCTGCTGGACTCACTCAAGCCCATGTTGCTGACAGAATTCGACAAGGCACGGCTGCCACCAA
GAGCGCCCTGGGTTTGGTGCTGGTGGTGGAGCAAGTTCTGATTGACCAAACTTCCCTGGTTAGGCTGGGC
AGCAAAGGACATCATCGGATCATTGCGAAGCATCACGTTCCGGCGGGAATTCTGGGCAGACACAGCGGTG
CTGGCCTGAGACATCAAGGGGTCCGACTGTGTCATCATGACATCGCTGTGGCTAAGTGAGTCCGAAGTGA
GCAGGTCCTGGAGTGTCTGGTTACCATAGTGTGACATGGAAGAGAAGGTAGCTGGCTTGTTCTCTTGGAT
GGTCTGCATGGGAGACTGGCGTAGGGAGTTCAGAGATGAAGGTCCGAACACCGTGCTGTTAAAGGAGCTG
GTTGGGGAGCCCAGGCCCGAGCCCTTGGTGGTATACGGGAAGCTAGAGCTCCGCTGCATGAGTCCCCCAG
TGGGCGATGGCTGGGATGGCGGGAGCGTGATGTTATCCAG
