>Addgene plasmid #10709 | 1319 pcDNA3 flag FKHRL1 AAA | addgene partial sequence | sequence record 17650 | 10709 with CMV-F
GAGCTCTCTGGCTAACTAGAGAACCCACTGCTTACTGGCTTATCGAAATTAATACGACTCACTATAGGGA
GACCCAAGCTTACCATGGACTACAAGGACGACGATGACAAGGGATCCATGGCAGAGGCACCGGCTTCCCC
GGCCCCGCTCTCTCCGCTCGAAGTGGAGCTGGACCCGGAGTTCGAGCCCCAGAGCCGTCCGCGATCCTGT
GCGTGGCCCCTGCAAAGGCCGGAGCTCCAAGCGAGCCCTGCCAAGCCCTCGGGGGAGACGGCCGCTGACT
CCATGATCCCCGAGGAGGAGGACGATGAAGACGACGAGGACGGCGGGGGACGGGCCGGCTCGGCCATGGC
GATCGGCGGCGGCGGCGGGAGCGGCACGCTGGGCTCCGGGCTGCTCCTTGAGGACTCGGCCCGGGTGCTG
GCACCCGGAGGGCAAGACCCCGGGTCTGGGCCAGCCACCGCGGCGGGCGGGCTGAGCGGGGGTACACAGG
CGCTGCTGCAGCCTCAGCAACCGCTGCCACCGCCGCAGCCGGGGGCGGCTGGGGGCTCCGGGCAGCCGAG
GAAATGTTCGTCGCGGCGGAACGCCTGGGGAAACCTGTCCTACGCGGACCTGATCACCCGCGCCATCGAG
AGCTCCCCGGACAAACGGCTCACTCTGTCCCAGATCTACGAGTGGATGGTGCGTTGCGTGCCCTACTTCA
AGGATAA
