>Addgene plasmid #10709 | 1319 pcDNA3 flag FKHRL1 AAA | addgene partial sequence | sequence record 38391 | FOXOend 5'-AATGAGGGAACTGGCAAGAG-3'
AGAGCGGAAAAGCCCCCCGGCGGCGGGCTGTCGCAATGGACAATAGCAACAAGTATACCAAGAGCCGTGG
CCGCGCAGCCAAGAAGAAGGCAGCCCTGCAGACAGCCCCCGAATCAGCTGACGACAGTCCCTCCCAGCTC
TCCAAGTGGCCTGGCAGCCCCACGTCACGCAGCAGTGATGAGCTGGATGCGTGGACGGACTTCCGTTCAC
GCACCAATGCTAACGCCAGCACAGTCAGTGGCCGCCTGTCGCCCATCATGGCAAGCACAGAGTTGGATGA
AGTCCAGGACGATGATGCGCCTCTCTCGCCCATGCTCTACAGCAGCTCAGCCAGCCTGTCACCTTCAGTA
AGCAAGCCGTGCACGGTGGAACTGCCACGGCTGACTGATATGGCAGGCACCATGAATCTGAATGATGGGC
TGACTGAAAACCTCATGGACGACCTGCTGGATAACATCACGCTCCCGCCATCCCAGCCATCGCCCACTGG
GGGACTCATGCAGCGGAGCTCTAGCTTCCCGTATACCACCAAGGGCTCGGGCCTGGGCTCCCCAACCAGC
TCCTTTAACAGCACGGTGTTCGGACCTTCATCTCTGAACTCCCTACGCCAGTCTCCCATGCAGACCATCC
AAGAGAACAAGCCAGCTACCTTCTCTTCCATGTCACACTATGGTAACCAGACACTCCAGGACCTGCTCAC
TTCGGACTCACTTAGCCACAGCGATGTCATGATGACACAGTCGGACCCCTTGATGTCTCAGGCCAGCACC
GCTGTGTCTGCCCAGAATTCCCGCCGGAACGTGATGCTTCGCAATGATCCGATGATGTCCTTTGCTGCCC
AGCCTAACCAGG
